Addgene plasmid #13877: RCAS (B) Eya2 (CT#665)
Depositing lab: Cliff Tabin. Depositing organization: Harvard Medical School. Publication: Synergistic regulation of vertebrate muscle development by Dach2, Eya2, and Six1, homologs of genes required for Drosophila eye formation. Heanue TA, Reshef R, Davis RJ, Mardon G, Oliver G, Tomarev S, Lassar AB, Tabin CJ. Genes Dev. 1999 Dec 15. 13(24):3231-43. 10.1101/gad.13.24.3231 PubMed 10617572.
Backbone
  Vector backbone: RCASBP (B)
  Backbone size w/o insert (bp): 11600
  Vector type: Retroviral ; avian expression
Growth in bacteria
  Bacterial resistance: Ampicillin, 100 μg/mL
  Growth temperature: 37°C
  Growth strain: DH5alpha
  Copy number: High Copy
Gene/Insert
  Gene/Insert name: Eya2 (alt name: Eya 2)
  Species: G. gallus (chicken)
  Mutation: *
  Entrez Gene: EYA2
  Cloning method: Restriction Enzyme; 5′ cloning site ClaI (not destroyed); 3′ cloning site ClaI (not destroyed)
  Sequencing primers: 5′ RCAS-F
Terms and licenses: Academic/Nonprofit Terms; Industry Terms: Not Available to Industry
Depositor comments: chick Eya2 cDNA. *Addgene's quality control sequence finds a L2V mutation at the beginning of the gene. This mutation is not known to affect function.
How to cite: RCAS (B) Eya2 (CT#665) was a gift from Cliff Tabin (Addgene plasmid # 13877 ; http://n2t.net/addgene:13877 ; RRID:Addgene_13877)
