[The description below was written by a language model from this plasmid's Addgene catalogue record.]
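Description:
RCAS (B) Eya2 is a replication-competent avian retroviral vector built on the RCASBP (B) backbone, which is about 11.6 kb without the insert. RCAS vectors derive from Rous sarcoma virus: the src oncogene has been replaced by a unique ClaI cloning site, while gag, pol and env are retained. The provirus can therefore produce infectious particles and spread through susceptible avian cells without a helper. In standard RCAS nomenclature, "BP" indicates the Bryan high-titer polymerase variant, and "(B)" indicates the subgroup B envelope, which determines which avian host cells can be infected. In bacteria the plasmid is maintained at high copy number under ampicillin selection.

The payload is a chicken (Gallus gallus) Eya2 cDNA inserted at the ClaI site, with the site preserved at both ends. No separate promoter is recorded. In RCAS vectors generally, an insert at this position is expressed from the viral long terminal repeat through a spliced subgenomic message. The record lists no tags or reporters, and no feature table is available to confirm insert orientation or individual elements. Repository quality-control sequencing found an L2V substitution at the start of the coding sequence, which is noted as not known to affect function.

Eya2 is a vertebrate homolog of Drosophila eyes absent. The associated publication concerns the synergistic regulation of vertebrate muscle development by Dach2, Eya2 and Six1. This points to use of the construct for misexpressing Eya2 in chick embryonic tissue or avian cells, to study its role in myogenesis alone or together with partner factors.
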