>Addgene plasmid #13877 | RCAS (B) Eya2 (CT#665) | addgene partial sequence | sequence record 97895 | RCAS-F 5'-ACATGGGTGGTGGTATAGCGCTTGCG-3'
AAGGCAGGAAAGACAGCTATTGGTAATTGTGAAATACGCTTTTGTCTGTGTGCTGCAGGAGCTGAGCTGA
CTCTGCTGGTGGCCTCGCGTACCACTGTGGCATCGATTCTAGACCACTGTGGCCAGGCGGTAGCTGGGAC
GTGCAGCCGACCACCATGGTAGATCTAGTGATATCACCCAGCCTGACTGTAAATAAAGAGTGCCCTGACA
GACTGAAGCTTAACCTTACTAACATTTATGCCACGGCTCCAGATGACATAGAAGGCAACAGTAAAGCAGC
ACCACAGTGTCCTCTCCATCTTTACTCAACAAAACGTTATCCCCATATAGTGACAGTCCAGTCTTTCCCA
ACAATGGCAACGTATGGACAGACTCAGTACAGTGCAGGAATCCAACAGGCTGCTGCATACACTGCCTACC
CTCCTCCAGCGCAGCCCTACGGCATACCTTCCTACAGCATCAAAACAGAGGACAGCTTGAGCCATTCCCC
AGGACAGAGTGGGTTTCTTAGTTATGGATCCAGTTTCAGTACCCCGACTGCTGGACAAGCACCGTATACC
TACCAGATGCATGGCACAACAGGGATTTACCAGGGAGCCAATGGCCTGACAAATTCTGCTGGATTCAGTG
CTGTGCATCAGGAATATTCATCATACCCAAGCTTTCCTCAAAGCCAGTACTCACAGTATTACAGTTCCTC
CTACAACTCTCCCTACATGTCCACAAACAGCATCAGCCCTTCAGCCATCCCAACCTCCACTTATTCTCTG
CAGGAGTCTTCTCACAACATCACCAGTCAGAGCACAGAATCGCTGTCTGGAGAATATGGAACAACACC
